>Addgene plasmid #144748 | TFORF3272 | addgene full sequence | sequence record 404342 | Addgene NGS Result
TTAATGTAGTCTTATGCAATACTCTTGTAGTCTTGCAACATGGTAACGATGAGTTAGCAACATGCCTTAC
AAGGAGAGAAAAAGCACCGTGCATGCCGATTGGTGGAAGTAAGGTGGTACGATCGTGCCTTATTAGGAAG
GCAACAGACGGGTCTGACATGGATTGGACGAACCACTGAATTGCCGCATTGCAGAGATATTGTATTTAAG
TGCCTAGCTCGATACATAAACGGGTCTCTCTGGTTAGACCAGATCTGAGCCTGGGAGCTCTCTGGCTAAC
TAGGGAACCCACTGCTTAAGCCTCAATAAAGCTTGCCTTGAGTGCTTCAAGTAGTGTGTGCCCGTCTGTT
GTGTGACTCTGGTAACTAGAGATCCCTCAGACCCTTTTAGTCAGTGTGGAAAATCTCTAGCAGTGGCGCC
CGAACAGGGACTTGAAAGCGAAAGGGAAACCAGAGGAGCTCTCTCGACGCAGGACTCGGCTTGCTGAAGC
GCGCACGGCAAGAGGCGAGGGGCGGCGACTGGTGAGTACGCCAAAAATTTTGACTAGCGGAGGCTAGAAG
GAGAGAGATGGGTGCGAGAGCGTCAGTATTAAGCGGGGGAGAATTAGATCGCGATGGGAAAAAATTCGGT
TAAGGCCAGGGGGAAAGAAAAAATATAAATTAAAACATATAGTATGGGCAAGCAGGGAGCTAGAACGATT
CGCAGTTAATCCTGGCCTGTTAGAAACATCAGAAGGCTGTAGACAAATACTGGGACAGCTACAACCATCC
CTTCAGACAGGATCAGAAGAACTTAGATCATTATATAATACAGTAGCAACCCTCTATTGTGTGCATCAAA
GGATAGAGATAAAAGACACCAAGGAAGCTTTAGACAAGATAGAGGAAGAGCAAAACAAAAGTAAGACCAC
CGCACAGCAAGCGGCCGCTGATCTTCAGACCTGGAGGAGGAGATATGAGGGACAATTGGAGAAGTGAATT
ATATAAATATAAAGTAGTAAAAATTGAACCATTAGGAGTAGCACCCACCAAGGCAAAGAGAAGAGTGGTG
CAGAGAGAAAAAAGAGCAGTGGGAATAGGAGCTTTGTTCCTTGGGTTCTTGGGAGCAGCAGGAAGCACTA
TGGGCGCAGCGTCAATGACGCTGACGGTACAGGCCAGACAATTATTGTCTGGTATAGTGCAGCAGCAGAA
CAATTTGCTGAGGGCTATTGAGGCGCAACAGCATCTGTTGCAACTCACAGTCTGGGGCATCAAGCAGCTC
CAGGCAAGAATCCTGGCTGTGGAAAGATACCTAAAGGATCAACAGCTCCTGGGGATTTGGGGTTGCTCTG
GAAAACTCATTTGCACCACTGCTGTGCCTTGGAATGCTAGTTGGAGTAATAAATCTCTGGAACAGATTTG
GAATCACACGACCTGGATGGAGTGGGACAGAGAAATTAACAATTACACAAGCTTAATACACTCCTTAATT
GAAGAATCGCAAAACCAGCAAGAAAAGAATGAACAAGAATTATTGGAATTAGATAAATGGGCAAGTTTGT
GGAATTGGTTTAACATAACAAATTGGCTGTGGTATATAAAATTATTCATAATGATAGTAGGAGGCTTGGT
AGGTTTAAGAATAGTTTTTGCTGTACTTTCTATAGTGAATAGAGTTAGGCAGGGATATTCACCATTATCG
TTTCAGACCCACCTCCCAACCCCGAGGGGACCCATGCATTGCATCTCAATTAGTCAGCAACCAGGTGTGG
AAAGTCCCCAGGCTCCCCAGCAGGCAGAAGTATGCAAAGCATGCGTCTCAATTAGTCAGCAACCATAGTC
CCGCCCCTAACTCCGCCCATCCCGCCCCTAACTCCGCCCAGTTCCGCCCATTCTCCGCCCCATGGCTGAC
TAATTTTTTTTATTTATGCAGAGGCCGAGGCCGCCTCGGCCTCTGAGCTATTCCAGAAGTAGTGAGGAGG
CTTTTTTGGAGGCCTAGGCTTTTGCAAAAAGCTTTCTAGAGGTACCACCGGAGCTTACCATGACCGAGTA
CAAGCCCACGGTGCGCCTCGCCACCCGCGACGACGTCCCCAGGGCCGTACGCACCCTCGCCGCCGCGTTC
GCCGACTACCCCGCCACGCGCCACACCGTCGATCCGGACCGCCACATCGAGCGGGTCACCGAGCTGCAAG
AACTCTTCCTCACGCGCGTCGGGCTCGACATCGGCAAGGTGTGGGTCGCGGACGACGGCGCCGCCGTGGC
GGTCTGGACCACGCCGGAGAGCGTCGAAGCGGGGGCGGTGTTCGCCGAGATCGGCCCGCGCATGGCCGAG
TTGAGCGGTTCCCGGCTGGCCGCGCAGCAACAGATGGAAGGCCTCCTGGCGCCGCACCGGCCCAAGGAGC
CCGCGTGGTTCCTGGCCACCGTCGGCGTCTCGCCCGACCACCAGGGCAAGGGTCTGGGCAGCGCCGTCGT
GCTCCCCGGAGTGGAGGCGGCCGAGCGCGCCGGGGTGCCCGCCTTCCTGGAGACCTCCGCGCCCCGCAAC
CTCCCCTTCTACGAGCGGCTCGGCTTCACCGTCACCGCCGACGTCGAGGTGCCCGAAGGACCGCGCACCT
GGTGCATGACCCGCAAGCCCGGTGCCAGTTAACGAATTCTAGATCTTGAGACAAATGGCAGTATTCATCC
ACAATTTTAAAAGAAAAGGGGGGATTGGGGGGTACAGTGCAGGGGAAAGAATAGTAGACATAATAGCAAC
AGACATACAAACTAAAGAATTACAAAAACAAATTACAAAAATTCAAAATTTTCGGGTTTATTACAGGGAC
AGCAGAGATCCACTTTGGCGCCGGCTCGAGGCCTGCAGGTGCAAAGATGGATAAAGTTTTAAACAGAGAG
GAATCTTTGCAGCTAATGGACCTTCTAGGTCTTGAAAGGAGTGGGAATTGGCTCCGGTGCCCGTCAGTGG
GCAGAGCGCACATCGCCCACAGTCCCCGAGAAGTTGGGGGGAGGGGTCGGCAATTGAACCGGTGCCTAGA
GAAGGTGGCGCGGGGTAAACTGGGAAAGTGATGTCGTGTACTGGCTCCGCCTTTTTCCCGAGGGTGGGGG
AGAACCGTATATAAGTGCAGTAGTCGCCGTGAACGTTCTTTTTCGCAACGGGTTTGCCGCCAGAACACAG
GTAAGTGCCGTGTGTGGTTCCCGCGGGCCTGGCCTCTTTACGGGTTATGGCCCTTGCGTGCCTTGAATTA
CTTCCACCTGGCTGCAGTACGTGATTCTTGATCCCGAGCTTCGGGTTGGAAGTGGGTGGGAGAGTTCGAG
GCCTTGCGCTTAAGGAGCCCCTTCGCCTCGTGCTTGAGTTGAGGCCTGGCCTGGGCGCTGGGGCCGCCGC
GTGCGAATCTGGTGGCACCTTCGCGCCTGTCTCGCTGCTTTCGATAAGTCTCTAGCCATTTAAAATTTTT
GATGACCTGCTGCGACGCTTTTTTTCTGGCAAGATAGTCTTGTAAATGCGGGCCAAGATCTGCACACTGG
TATTTCGGTTTTTGGGGCCGCGGGCGGCGACGGGGCCCGTGCGTCCCAGCGCACATGTTCGGCGAGGCGG
GGCCTGCGAGCGCGGCCACCGAGAATCGGACGGGGGTAGTCTCAAGCTGGCCGGCCTGCTCTGGTGCCTG
GCCTCGCGCCGCCGTGTATCGCCCCGCCCTGGGCGGCAAGGCTGGCCCGGTCGGCACCAGTTGCGTGAGC
GGAAAGATGGCCGCTTCCCGGCCCTGCTGCAGGGAGCTCAAAATGGAGGACGCGGCGCTCGGGAGAGCGG
GCGGGTGAGTCACCCACACAAAGGAAAAGGGCCTTTCCGTCCTCAGCCGTCGCTTCATGTGACTCCACGG
AGTACCGGGCGCCGTCCAGGCACCTCGATTAGTTCTCGAGCTTTTGGAGTACGTCGTCTTTAGGTTGGGG
GGAGGGGTTTTATGCGATGGAGTTTCCCCACACTGAGTGGGTGGAGACTGAAGTTAGGCCAGCTTGGCAC
TTGATGTAATTCTCCTTGGAATTTGCCCTTTTTGAGTTTGGATCTTGGTTCATTCTCAAGCCTCAGACAG
TGGTTCAAAGTTTTTTTCTTCCATTTCAGGTGTCGTGAGGCTAGCATCGATTGATCAACAAGTTTGTACA
AAAAAGTTGGCATGCATCACAGGATGAATGAAATGAACCTGAGTCCAGTGGGGATGGAGCAGCTGACTTC
ATCCTCTGTGAGCAATGCCTTGCCAGTCTCAGGAAGTCACCTGGGATTGGCTGCCTCACCCACTCACAGT
GCCATCCCTGCCCCAGGCCTCCCAGTGGCAATTCCAAACCTGGGTCCCTCCCTGAGCTCTCTGCCTTCTG
CTCTGTCTTTAATGCTACCAATGGGTATTGGGGATCGAGGGGTGATGTGTGGGTTACCTGAAAGAAACTA
CACCCTACCTCCACCACCTTACCCTCACCTGGAGAGCAGTTATTTCAGAACCATTCTACCTGGCATTTTA
TCTTATTTAGCTGACAGACCACCTCCACAGTACATCCACCCTAACTCTATAAATGTTGATGGTAATACAG
CATTATCTATCACCAATAACCCTTCAGCACTAGATCCCTATCAGTCCAATGGAAATGTTGGATTAGAACC
AGGCATTGTTTCAATAGACTCTCGCTCTGTGAACACACATGGTGCCCAAAGTCTTCATCCCAGTGATGGC
CATGAGGTGGCCTTGGACACAGCAATCACTATGGAGAACGTTTCTAGGGTTACCAGCCCAATTTCGACAG
ATGGAATGGCAGAGGAGCTTACGATGGACGGTGTTGCAGGCGAGCATTCCCAAATCCCAAATGGCTCCAG
AAGTCATGAACCTCTGTCTGTGGATTCTGTGAGCAACAACCTTGCAGCAGACGCTGTAGGACATGGTGGT
GTGATACCCATGCATGGGAATGGCCTGGAGCTCCCTGTGGTCATGGAGACAGACCACATTGCAAGTCGGG
TCAATGGCATGTCTGACAGTGCCCTCAGTGACTCCATTCACACTGTGGCCATGAGCACCAACTCTGTAAG
CGTGGCACTCTCTACCTCACACAACCTTGCCTCCCTAGAATCTGTTTCCCTCCATGAAGTTGGCCTCAGC
CTAGAACCTGTGGCTGTCTCCTCCATCACCCAGGAGGTTGCTATGGGGACAGGTCATGTAGATGTATCTT
CAGACAGTCTTTCTTTTGTATCACCTTCACTGCAAATGGAAGACTCCAATTCAAACAAGGAGAACATGGC
AACCTTGTTTACAATTTGGTGTACTCTGTGTGACCGCGCCTATCCCTCGGACTGTCCCGAACATGGACCA
GTGACTTTTGTTCCTGACACTCCAATAGAGAGCAGAGCAAGGCTTTCTCTCCCAAAGCAGCTTGTTCTCC
GTCAGTCAATTGTGGGAGCAGAAGTTGGTGTATGGACTGGAGAAACCATTCCTGTGCGGACTTGCTTTGG
ACCTCTAATTGGCCAGCAGAGTCACTCCATGGAAGTAGCAGAATGGACAGACAAGGCAGTTAACCATATC
TGGAAGATATACCACAATGGTGTCCTAGAATTCTGCATCATTACAACTGATGAAAATGAATGTAATTGGA
TGATGTTTGTGCGCAAAGCCAGGAACCGGGAAGAGCAGAATTTGGTGGCTTATCCTCATGATGGAAAAAT
CTTTTTCTGCACCTCACAAGATATCCCTCCTGAAAATGAACTGCTTTTTTATTATAGCCGAGATTATGCT
CAACAGATTGGTGTTCCTGAACACCCAGATGTGCATCTCTGTAACTGTGGCAAGGAGTGCAATTCTTACA
CAGAGTTCAAAGCCCATCTGACCAGCCACATCCATAACCATCTTCCTACCCAGGGACATAGCGGCAGCCA
TGGGCCAAGTCACAGCAAAGAAAGGAAGTGGAAGTGCTCAATGTGCCCCCAAGCTTTTATCTCTCCTTCC
AAACTTCATGTCCACTTTATGGGTCACATGGGTATGAAGCCCCACAAGTGTGATTTCTGTAGCAAGGCTT
TTAGTGATCCCAGCAACCTGCGGACCCACCTCAAGATACATACAGGTCAGAAGAACTACAGGTGTACCTT
GTGTGACAAGTCTTTCACCCAGAAGGCTCACCTGGAGTCCCACATGGTTATCCACACTGGGGAGAAGAAT
CTTAAGTGTGATTACTGTGACAAGTTGTTTATGCGGAGGCAGGACCTCAAGCAGCACGTGCTCATCCACA
CTCAAGAACGCCAGATCAAGTGTCCCAAGTGTGATAAGCTGTTCTTGAGAACAAATCACTTAAAGAAGCA
TCTCAATTCTCATGAAGGAAAACGGGATTATGTCTGTGAAAAATGTACAAAGGCTTATCTAACCAAATAC
CATCTCACCCGCCACCTGAAAACCTGCAAAGGGCCCACCTCCAGTTCGTCAGCACCAGAGGAGGAAGAAG
AGGATGACTCAGAAGAGGAAGATCTAGCAGACTCTGTGGGGACAGAAGACTGTAGGATTAACAGTGCTGT
GTATTCAGCGGATGAGTCTCTTTCTGCACATAAATACCCAACTTTCTTGTACAAAGTGGTTGATATCGGT
AAGCCTATCCCTAACCCTCTCCTCGGTCTCGATTCTACGTAGTAATGAACTAGTCCGTAACTTGAAAGTA
TTTCGATTTCTTGGCTTTATATATCTTGTGGAAAGGACGAAGAGATTGCCTAGCGATCTAGTACACGCGT
TAAGTCGACAATCAACCTCTGGATTACAAAATTTGTGAAAGATTGACTGGTATTCTTAACTATGTTGCTC
CTTTTACGCTATGTGGATACGCTGCTTTAATGCCTTTGTATCATGCTATTGCTTCCCGTATGGCTTTCAT
TTTCTCCTCCTTGTATAAATCCTGGTTGCTGTCTCTTTATGAGGAGTTGTGGCCCGTTGTCAGGCAACGT
GGCGTGGTGTGCACTGTGTTTGCTGACGCAACCCCCACTGGTTGGGGCATTGCCACCACCTGTCAGCTCC
TTTCCGGGACTTTCGCTTTCCCCCTCCCTATTGCCACGGCGGAACTCATCGCCGCCTGCCTTGCCCGCTG
CTGGACAGGGGCTCGGCTGTTGGGCACTGACAATTCCGTGGTGTTGTCGGGGAAATCATCGTCCTTTCCT
TGGCTGCTCGCCTGTGTTGCCACCTGGATTCTGCGCGGGACGTCCTTCTGCTACGTCCCTTCGGCCCTCA
ATCCAGCGGACCTTCCTTCCCGCGGCCTGCTGCCGGCTCTGCGGCCTCTTCCGCGTCTTCGCCTTCGCCC
TCAGACGAGTCGGATCTCCCTTTGGGCCGCCTCCCCGCGTCGACTTTAAGACCAATGACTTACAAGGCAG
CTGTAGATCTTAGCCACTTTTTAAAAGAAAAGGGGGGACTGGAAGGGCTAATTCACTCCCAACGAAGACA
AGATCTGCTTTTTGCTTGTACTGGGTCTCTCTGGTTAGACCAGATCTGAGCCTGGGAGCTCTCTGGCTAA
CTAGGGAACCCACTGCTTAAGCCTCAATAAAGCTTGCCTTGAGTGCTTCAAGTAGTGTGTGCCCGTCTGT
TGTGTGACTCTGGTAACTAGAGATCCCTCAGACCCTTTTAGTCAGTGTGGAAAATCTCTAGCAGTACGTA
TAGTAGTTCATGTCATCTTATTATTCAGTATTTATAACTTGCAAAGAAATGAATATCAGAGAGTGAGAGG
AACTTGTTTATTGCAGCTTATAATGGTTACAAATAAAGCAATAGCATCACAAATTTCACAAATAAAGCAT
TTTTTTCACTGCATTCTAGTTGTGGTTTGTCCAAACTCATCAATGTATCTTATCATGTCTGGCTCTAGCT
ATCCCGCCCCTAACTCCGCCCATCCCGCCCCTAACTCCGCCCAGTTCCGCCCATTCTCCGCCCCATGGCT
GACTAATTTTTTTTATTTATGCAGAGGCCGAGGCCGCCTCGGCCTCTGAGCTATTCCAGAAGTAGTGAGG
AGGCTTTTTTGGAGGCCTAGGGACGTACCCAATTCGCCCTATAGTGAGTCGTATTACGCGCGCTCACTGG
CCGTCGTTTTACAACGTCGTGACTGGGAAAACCCTGGCGTTACCCAACTTAATCGCCTTGCAGCACATCC
CCCTTTCGCCAGCTGGCGTAATAGCGAAGAGGCCCGCACCGATCGCCCTTCCCAACAGTTGCGCAGCCTG
AATGGCGAATGGG
[124 nt withheld, positions 8204-8327]
C
[91 nt withheld, positions 8329-8419]
A
[49 nt withheld, positions 8421-8469]
CCTTTGACGTTGGAGTCCACGTTCTTT
[37 nt withheld, positions 8497-8533]
ACCCTATCTCGGTCTATTCTTTTGATTTATAAGGGATTTTGCCGATTTCGGCCTATTGGTTAAAAAATGA
GCTGATTTAACAAAAATTTAACGCGAATTTTAACAAAATATTAACGCTTACAATTTAGGTGGCACTTTTC
GGGGAAATGTGCGCGGAACCCCTATTTGTTTATTTTTCTAAATACATTCAAATATGTATCCGCTCATGAG
ACAATAACCCTGATAAATGCTTCAATAATATTGAAAAAGGAAGAGTATGAGTATTCAACATTTCCGTGTC
GCCCTTATTCCCTTTTTTGCGGCATTTTGCCTTCCTGTTTTTGCTCACCCAGAAACGCTGGTGAAAGTAA
AAGATGCTGAAGATCAGTTGGGTGCACGAGTGGGTTACATCGAACTGGATCTCAACAGCGGTAAGATCCT
TGAGAGTTTTCGCCCCGAAGAACGTTTTCCAATGATGAGCACTTTTAAAGTTCTGCTATGTGGCGCGGTA
TTATCCCGTATTGACGCCGGGCAAGAGCAACTCGGTCGCCGCATACACTATTCTCAGAATGACTTGGTTG
AGTACTCACCAGTCACAGAAAAGCATCTTACGGATGGCATGACAGTAAGAGAATTATGCAGTGCTGCCAT
AACCATGAGTGATAACACTGCGGCCAACTTACTTCTGACAACGATCGGAGGACCGAAGGAGCTAACCGCT
TTTTTGCACAACATGGGGGATCATGTAACTCGCCTTGATCGTTGGGAACCGGAGCTGAATGAAGCCATAC
CAAACGACGAGCGTGACACCACGATGCCTGTAGCAATGGCAACAACGTTGCGCAAACTATTAACTGGCGA
ACTACTTACTCTAGCTTCCCGGCAACAATTAATAGACTGGATGGAGGCGGATAAAGTTGCAGGACCACTT
CTGCGCTCGGCCCTTCCGGCTGGCTGGTTTATTGCTGATAAATCTGGAGCCGGTGAGCGTGGGTCTCGCG
GTATCATTGCAGCACTGGGGCCAGATGGTAAGCCCTCCCGTATCGTAGTTATCTACACGACGGGGAGTCA
GGCAACTATGGATGAACGAAATAGACAGATCGCTGAGATAGGTGCCTCACTGATTAAGCATTGGTAACTG
TCAGACCAAGTTTACTCATATATACTTTAGATTGATTTAAAACTTCATTTTTAATTTAAAAGGATCTAGG
TGAAGATCCTTTTTGATAATCTCATGACCAAAATCCCTTAACGTGAGTTTTCGTTCCACTGAGCGTCAGA
CCCCGTAGAAAAGATCAAAGGATCTTCTTGAGATCCTTTTTTTCTGCGCGTAATCTGCTGCTTGCAAACA
AAAAAACCACCGCTACCAGCGGTGGTTTGTTTGCCGGATCAAGAGCTACCAACTCTTTTTCCGAAGGTAA
CTGGCTTCAGCAGAGCGCAGATACCAAATACTGTTCTTCTAGTGTAGCCGTAGTTAGGCCACCACTTCAA
GAACTCTGTAGCACCGCCTACATACCTCGCTCTGCTAATCCTGTTACCAGTGGCTGCTGCCAGTGGCGAT
AAGTCGTGTCTTACCGGGTTGGACTCAAGACGATAGTTACCGGATAAGGCGCAGCGGTCGGGCTGAACGG
GGGGTTCGTGCACACAGCCCAGCTTGGAGCGAACGACCTACACCGAACTGAGATACCTACAGCGTGAGCT
ATGAGAAAGCGCCACGCTTCCCGAAGGGAGAAAGGCGGACAGGTATCCGGTAAGCGGCAGGGTCGGAACA
GGAGAGCGCACGAGGGAGCTTCCAGGGGGAAACGCCTGGTATCTTTATAGTCCTGTCGGGTTTCGCCACC
TCTGACTTGAGCGTCGATTTTTGTGATGCTCGTCAGGGGGGCGGAGCCTATGGAAAAACGCCAGCAACGC
GGCCTTTTTACGGTTCCTGGCCTTTTGCTGGCCTTTTGCTCACATGTTCTTTCCTGCGTTATCCCCTGAT
TCTGTGGATAACCGTATTACCGCCTTTGAGTGAGCTGATACCGCTCGCCGCAGCCGAACGACCGAGCGCA
GCGAGTCAGTGAGCGAGGAAGCGGAAGAGCGCCCAATACGCAAACCGCCTCTCCCCGCGCGTTGGCCGAT
TCATTAATGCAGCTGGCACGACAGGTTTCCCGACTGGAAAGCGGGCAGTGAGCGCAACGCAATTAATGTG
AGTTAGCTCACTCATTAGGCACCCCAGGCTTTACACTTTATGCTTCCGGCTCGTATGTTGTGTGGAATTG
TGAGCGGATAACAATTTCACACAGGAAACAGCTATGACCATGATTACGCCAAGCGCGCAATTAACCCTCA
CTAAAGGGAACAAAAGCTGGAGCTGCAAGC
Features (pLannotate 1.2.2; 34 found; start..end, strand, type, name):
      5..231     +  promoter       RSV promoter: Rous sarcoma virus enhancer/promoter
    232..412     +  LTR            5' LTR (truncated): truncated 5' long terminal repeat (LTR) from HIV-1
    459..584     +  misc_feature   HIV-1 Ψ: packaging signal of human immunodeficiency virus type 1
    568..931     +  CDS            HIV-1 gag (fragment): gag protein from human immunodeficiency virus 1; gag
   1077..1310    +  misc_feature   RRE: The Rev response element (RRE) of HIV-1 allows for Rev-dependent mRNA export from the nucleus to the cytoplasm.
   1687..1713    +  CDS            Rev (fragment): human immunodeficiency virus 1 (HIV-1) Rev protein; rev; enhances nuclear export of unspliced and incompletely spliced viral mRNAs
   1720..1743    +  promoter       SV40 promoter (fragment): SV40 early promoter
   1744..1815    +  promoter       SV40 promoter (fragment): SV40 enhancer and early promoter
   1839..1974    +  rep_origin     SV40 ori: SV40 origin of replication
   2020..2616    +  CDS            PuroR (fragment): puromycin N-acetyltransferase; pac from Streptomyces; confers resistance to puromycin
   2665..2782    +  misc_feature   cPPT/CTS: central polypurine tract and central termination sequence of HIV-1
   2847..2913    +  CDS            small t antigen (fragment): SV40 (simian virus 40) small t antigen
   2920..4098    +  promoter       EF-1α promoter: strong constitutive promoter for human elongation factor EF-1α
   4119..4136    +  protein_bind   attB1 (fragment): mutant version of attB; core recombination site for the Gateway® BP reaction BP Clonase™
   4142..6544    +  CDS            PRDM4: PRDM4_HUMAN - Also known as PFM1. Experimental evidence at protein level: Swiss-Prot protein existence level 1. May function as a transcription factor involved in cell differentiation. From Homo sapiens (Human).
   6546..6570    -  protein_bind   attB2: mutant version of attB; recombination site for the Gateway® BP reaction BP Clonase™
   6578..6619    +  CDS            V5 tag: epitope tag from simian virus 5
   6635..6688    +  promoter       U6 promoter (fragment): RNA polymerase III promoter for human U6 snRNA
   6730..7318    +  misc_feature   WPRE: woodchuck hepatitis virus posttranscriptional regulatory element
   7369..7388    +  misc_feature   cPPT/CTS (fragment): central polypurine tract and central termination sequence of HIV-1
   7390..7623    +  LTR            3' LTR (ΔU3): self-inactivating 3' long terminal repeat (LTR) from HIV-1
   7701..7822    +  polyA_signal   SV40 poly(A) signal: SV40 polyadenylation signal
   7862..7997    +  rep_origin     SV40 ori: SV40 origin of replication
   8018..8036    -  promoter       T7 promoter: promoter for bacteriophage T7 RNA polymerase
   8044..8199    +  CDS            lacZα (fragment): LacZα fragment of β-galactosidase; lacZ fragment
   8204..8632    +  rep_origin     f1 ori (sequence partly withheld): f1 bacteriophage origin of replication; arrow indicates direction of (+) strand synthesis
   8685..8789    +  promoter       AmpR promoter: bla
   8790..9650    +  CDS            AmpR: β-lactamase; bla; confers resistance to ampicillin, carbenicillin, and related antibiotics
   9821..10409   +  rep_origin     ori: high-copy-number ColE1/pMB1/pBR322/pUC origin of replication
  10592..10684   +  CDS            lacI (fragment): lac repressor; lacI; The lac repressor binds to the lac operator to inhibit transcription in E. coli. This inhibition can be relieved by adding lactose or isopropyl-β-D-thiogalactopyranoside (IPTG).
  10697..10718   +  protein_bind   CAP binding site: CAP binding activates transcription in the presence of cAMP. E. coli catabolite activator protein
  10733..10763   +  promoter       lac promoter: promoter for the E. coli lac operon
  10767..10789   +  protein_bind   lac operator (fragment): The lac repressor binds to the lac operator to inhibit transcription in E. coli. This inhibition can be relieved by adding lactose or isopropyl-β-D-thiogalactopyranoside (IPTG). lac repressor encoded by lacI
  10832..10850   +  promoter       T3 promoter: promoter for bacteriophage T3 RNA polymerase
