[The description below was written by a language model from this plasmid's Addgene catalogue record and pLannotate feature annotations shown in this document.]
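Description:
TFORF3272 is a lentiviral mammalian expression plasmid built on the pLX_TRC317 backbone and carrying the human transcription factor PRDM4 (also known as PFM1). It belongs to a barcoded transcription factor ORF collection in which each construct carries a unique 24-bp barcode, so that the overexpressed factor can be identified in pooled screens. The barcode is not annotated in the feature table, so its position cannot be given from the record. In bacteria the plasmid is maintained by a high-copy ColE1/pUC-type origin with ampicillin resistance, and an f1 origin is also present. The depositor warns that the plasmid may recombine, which is common for LTR-containing vectors.

The viral portion has a third-generation, self-inactivating layout. An RSV promoter drives a truncated HIV-1 5' LTR, followed by the Ψ packaging signal with a gag fragment, the Rev response element for Rev-dependent nuclear export of the genomic RNA, a cPPT/CTS element and a ΔU3 3' LTR, with an SV40 polyadenylation signal downstream.

Two expression units lie between the LTRs. An SV40 early promoter precedes the puromycin N-acetyltransferase gene, allowing selection of transduced cells. Downstream, the EF-1α promoter drives the PRDM4 ORF, which is flanked by attB1 and attB2 sites left by Gateway cloning and is followed by a C-terminal V5 epitope tag for detection. A WPRE after the cassette enhances transcript stability and expression. The short U6, small t antigen and lacZα/lac matches are fragments and appear to be backbone remnants rather than functional parts. The construct is used to make lentivirus for stable PRDM4 overexpression, for example in directed-differentiation screens.
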