Addgene plasmid #144748: TFORF3272
Purpose: Lentiviral vector for overexpressing transcription factor ORFs with unique 24-bp barcodes. Barcodes facilitate identification of transcription factors in pooled screens.
Depositing lab: Feng Zhang. Depositing organization: Broad Institute. Publication: A transcription factor atlas of directed differentiation. Joung J, Ma S, Tay T, Geiger-Schuller KR, Kirchgatterer PC, Verdine VK, Guo B, Arias-Garcia MA, Allen WE, Singh A, Kuksenko O, Abudayyeh OO, Gootenberg JS, Fu Z, Macrae RK, Buenrostro JD, Regev A, Zhang F. Cell. 2023 Jan 5;186(1):209-229.e26. doi: 10.1016/j.cell.2022.11.026. PubMed 36608654.
Backbone
  Vector backbone: pLX_TRC317
  Backbone manufacturer: Broad Institute Genetic Perturbation Platform
  Backbone size w/o insert (bp): 8264
  Vector type: Mammalian Expression, Lentiviral
  Selectable markers: Puromycin
Growth in bacteria
  Bacterial resistance: Ampicillin, 100 μg/mL
  Growth temperature: 37°C
  Growth strain: NEB Stable
  Copy number: High Copy
Gene/Insert
  Gene/Insert name: PRDM4
  Species: H. sapiens (human)
  Insert size (bp): 2609
  Entrez Gene: PRDM4 (a.k.a. PFM1)
  Promoter: EF1a
  Tag / fusion protein: V5 (C terminal on insert)
  Cloning method: Gateway Cloning
  Sequencing primers: 5′ GGGTGGAGACTGAAGTTAGGCCAG; 3′ CACATAGCGTAAAAGGAGCAACATAG
Resource information
  A portion of this plasmid was derived from a plasmid made by: Broad Institute Genetic Perturbation Platform
Terms and licenses: Academic/Nonprofit Terms; Industry Terms: Not Available to Industry
Depositor comments: NM_012406.3 Please test multiple small colonies in case of plasmid recombination. To make this collection available in a timely manner, a portion of this collection was not fully sequenced by Addgene. If an Addgene verified full plasmid sequence is not available, please contact us prior to placing an order to request the full sequence.
How to cite: TFORF3272 was a gift from Feng Zhang (Addgene plasmid # 144748 ; http://n2t.net/addgene:144748 ; RRID:Addgene_144748)
