>Addgene plasmid #144748 | TFORF3272 | depositor partial sequence | sequence record 286359 | Insert
ATCGATTGATCAACAAGTTTGTACAAAAAAGTTGGCATGCATCACAGGATGAATGAAATGAACCTGAGTC
CAGTGGGGATGGAGCAGCTGACTTCATCCTCTGTGAGCAATGCCTTGCCAGTCTCAGGAAGTCACCTGGG
ATTGGCTGCCTCACCCACTCACAGTGCCATCCCTGCCCCAGGCCTCCCAGTGGCAATTCCAAACCTGGGT
CCCTCCCTGAGCTCTCTGCCTTCTGCTCTGTCTTTAATGCTACCAATGGGTATTGGGGATCGAGGGGTGA
TGTGTGGGTTACCTGAAAGAAACTACACCCTACCTCCACCACCTTACCCTCACCTGGAGAGCAGTTATTT
CAGAACCATTCTACCTGGCATTTTATCTTATTTAGCTGACAGACCACCTCCACAGTACATCCACCCTAAC
TCTATAAATGTTGATGGTAATACAGCATTATCTATCACCAATAACCCTTCAGCACTAGATCCCTATCAGT
CCAATGGAAATGTTGGATTAGAACCAGGCATTGTTTCAATAGACTCTCGCTCTGTGAACACACATGGTGC
CCAAAGTCTTCATCCCAGTGATGGCCATGAGGTGGCCTTGGACACAGCAATCACTATGGAGAACGTTTCT
AGGGTTACCAGCCCAATTTCGACAGATGGAATGGCAGAGGAGCTTACGATGGACGGTGTTGCAGGCGAGC
ATTCCCAAATCCCAAATGGCTCCAGAAGTCATGAACCTCTGTCTGTGGATTCTGTGAGCAACAACCTTGC
AGCAGACGCTGTAGGACATGGTGGTGTGATACCCATGCATGGGAATGGCCTGGAGCTCCCTGTGGTCATG
GAGACAGACCACATTGCAAGTCGGGTCAATGGCATGTCTGACAGTGCCCTCAGTGACTCCATTCACACTG
TGGCCATGAGCACCAACTCTGTAAGCGTGGCACTCTCTACCTCACACAACCTTGCCTCCCTAGAATCTGT
TTCCCTCCATGAAGTTGGCCTCAGCCTAGAACCTGTGGCTGTCTCCTCCATCACCCAGGAGGTTGCTATG
GGGACAGGTCATGTAGATGTATCTTCAGACAGTCTTTCTTTTGTATCACCTTCACTGCAAATGGAAGACT
CCAATTCAAACAAGGAGAACATGGCAACCTTGTTTACAATTTGGTGTACTCTGTGTGACCGCGCCTATCC
CTCGGACTGTCCCGAACATGGACCAGTGACTTTTGTTCCTGACACTCCAATAGAGAGCAGAGCAAGGCTT
TCTCTCCCAAAGCAGCTTGTTCTCCGTCAGTCAATTGTGGGAGCAGAAGTTGGTGTATGGACTGGAGAAA
CCATTCCTGTGCGGACTTGCTTTGGACCTCTAATTGGCCAGCAGAGTCACTCCATGGAAGTAGCAGAATG
GACAGACAAGGCAGTTAACCATATCTGGAAGATATACCACAATGGTGTCCTAGAATTCTGCATCATTACA
ACTGATGAAAATGAATGTAATTGGATGATGTTTGTGCGCAAAGCCAGGAACCGGGAAGAGCAGAATTTGG
TGGCTTATCCTCATGATGGAAAAATCTTTTTCTGCACCTCACAAGATATCCCTCCTGAAAATGAACTGCT
TTTTTATTATAGCCGAGATTATGCTCAACAGATTGGTGTTCCTGAACACCCAGATGTGCATCTCTGTAAC
TGTGGCAAGGAGTGCAATTCTTACACAGAGTTCAAAGCCCATCTGACCAGCCACATCCATAACCATCTTC
CTACCCAGGGACATAGCGGCAGCCATGGGCCAAGTCACAGCAAAGAAAGGAAGTGGAAGTGCTCAATGTG
CCCCCAAGCTTTTATCTCTCCTTCCAAACTTCATGTCCACTTTATGGGTCACATGGGTATGAAGCCCCAC
AAGTGTGATTTCTGTAGCAAGGCTTTTAGTGATCCCAGCAACCTGCGGACCCACCTCAAGATACATACAG
GTCAGAAGAACTACAGGTGTACCTTGTGTGACAAGTCTTTCACCCAGAAGGCTCACCTGGAGTCCCACAT
GGTTATCCACACTGGGGAGAAGAATCTTAAGTGTGATTACTGTGACAAGTTGTTTATGCGGAGGCAGGAC
CTCAAGCAGCACGTGCTCATCCACACTCAAGAACGCCAGATCAAGTGTCCCAAGTGTGATAAGCTGTTCT
TGAGAACAAATCACTTAAAGAAGCATCTCAATTCTCATGAAGGAAAACGGGATTATGTCTGTGAAAAATG
TACAAAGGCTTATCTAACCAAATACCATCTCACCCGCCACCTGAAAACCTGCAAAGGGCCCACCTCCAGT
TCGTCAGCACCAGAGGAGGAAGAAGAGGATGACTCAGAAGAGGAAGATCTAGCAGACTCTGTGGGGACAG
AAGACTGTAGGATTAACAGTGCTGTGTATTCAGCGGATGAGTCTCTTTCTGCACATAAATACCCAACTTT
CTTGTACAAAGTGGTTGATATCGGTAAGCCTATCCCTAACCCTCTCCTCGGTCTCGATTCTACGTAGTAA
TGAACTAGTCCGTAACTTGAAAGTATTTCGATTTCTTGGCTTTATATATCTTGTGGAAAGGACGAAGAGA
TTGCCTAGCGATCTAGTAC
