>Addgene plasmid #144748 | TFORF3272 | depositor partial sequence | sequence record 286360 | Barcode
AGAGATTGCCTAGCGATCTAGTAC
